>Addgene plasmid #146283 | pCRII-TOPO-DrUPF3a_F | depositor full sequence | sequence record 288728 | Full Sequence
AGCGCCCAATACGCAAACCGCCTCTCCCCGCGCGTTGGCCGATTCATTAATGCAGCTGGCACGACAGGTT
TCCCGACTGGAAAGCGGGCAGTGAGCGCAACGCAATTAATGTGAGTTAGCTCACTCATTAGGCACCCCAG
GCTTTACACTTTATGCTTCCGGCTCGTATGTTGTGTGGAATTGTGAGCGGATAACAATTTCACACAGGAA
ACAGCTATGACCATGATTACGCCAAGCTATTTAGGTGACACTATAGAATACTCAAGCTATGCATCAAGCT
TGGTACCGAGCTCGGATCCACTAGTAACGGCCGCCAGTGTGCTGGAATTCGCCCTTTATTTTGAGTTCTT
TCCTGCTGATCAGAGCTTATACCCTCATCTCTTCTCAAGAGCATACATAAACTTCAAAAACCCAGAGGAT
ATCATTATATTCAGAGACCGCTTTGATGGCTATGTATTTATTGACAATAAAGGTCAAGAATATCCGGCTG
TTGTAGAATTTGCCCCATTTCAGAAGGTTTCCAAGAAAAAGCTAAAGAAAAAAGATGCGAAAGCTGGGAC
CATTGAAGAAGGCACAGGGCGAATTCTGCAGATATCCATCACACTGGCGGCCGCTCGAGCATGCATCTAG
AGGGCCCAATTCGCCCTATAGTGAGTCGTATTACAATTCACTGGCCGTCGTTTTACAACGTCGTGACTGG
GAAAACCCTGGCGTTACCCAACTTAATCGCCTTGCAGCACATCCCCCTTTCGCCAGCTGGCGTAATAGCG
AAGAGGCCCGCACCGATCGCCCTTCCCAACAGTTGCGCAGCCTGAATGGCGAATGG
[124 nt withheld, positions 827-950]
C
[91 nt withheld, positions 952-1042]
A
[49 nt withheld, positions 1044-1092]
CCTTTGACGTTGGAGTCCACGTTCTTT
[37 nt withheld, positions 1120-1156]
ACCCTATCTCGGTCTATTCTTTTGATTTATAAGGGATTTTGCCGATTTCGGCCTATTGGTTAAAAAATGA
GCTGATTTAACAAAAATTTAACGCGAATTTTAACAAAATTCAGGGCGCAAGGGCTGCTAAAGGAAGCGGA
ACACGTAGAAAGCCAGTCCGCAGAAACGGTGCTGACCCCGGATGAATGTCAGCTACTGGGCTATCTGGAC
AAGGGAAAACGCAAGCGCAAAGAGAAAGCAGGTAGCTTGCAGTGGGCTTACATGGCGATAGCTAGACTGG
GCGGTTTTATGGACAGCAAGCGAACCGGAATTGCCAGCTGGGGCGCCCTCTGGTAAGGTTGGGAAGCCCT
GCAAAGTAAACTGGATGGCTTTCTTGCCGCCAAGGATCTGATGGCGCAGGGGATCAAGATCTGATCAAGA
GACAGGATGAGGATCGTTTCGCATGATTGAACAAGATGGATTGCACGCAGGTTCTCCGGCCGCTTGGGTG
GAGAGGCTATTCGGCTATGACTGGGCACAACAGACAATCGGCTGCTCTGATGCCGCCGTGTTCCGGCTGT
CAGCGCAGGGGCGCCCGGTTCTTTTTGTCAAGACCGACCTGTCCGGTGCCCTGAATGAACTGCAGGACGA
GGCAGCGCGGCTATCGTGGCTGGCCACGACGGGCGTTCCTTGCGCAGCTGTGCTCGACGTTGTCACTGAA
GCGGGAAGGGACTGGCTGCTATTGGGCGAAGTGCCGGGGCAGGATCTCCTGTCATCCCACCTTGCTCCTG
CCGAGAAAGTATCCATCATGGCTGATGCAATGCGGCGGCTGCATACGCTTGATCCGGCTACCTGCCCATT
CGACCACCAAGCGAAACATCGCATCGAGCGAGCACGTACTCGGATGGAAGCCGGTCTTGTCGATCAGGAT
GATCTGGACGAAGAGCATCAGGGGCTCGCGCCAGCCGAACTGTTCGCCAGGCTCAAGGCGCGCATGCCCG
ACGGCGAGGATCTCGTCGTGACCCATGGCGATGCCTGCTTGCCGAATATCATGGTGGAAAATGGCCGCTT
TTCTGGATTCATCGACTGTGGCCGGCTGGGTGTGGCGGACCGCTATCAGGACATAGCGTTGGCTACCCGT
GATATTGCTGAAGAGCTTGGCGGCGAATGGGCTGACCGCTTCCTCGTGCTTTACGGTATCGCCGCTCCCG
ATTCGCAGCGCATCGCCTTCTATCGCCTTCTTGACGAGTTCTTCTGAATTGAAAAAGGAAGAGTATGAGT
ATTCAACATTTCCGTGTCGCCCTTATTCCCTTTTTTGCGGCATTTTGCCTTCCTGTTTTTGCTCACCCAG
AAACGCTGGTGAAAGTAAAAGATGCTGAAGATCAGTTGGGTGCACGAGTGGGTTACATCGAACTGGATCT
CAACAGCGGTAAGATCCTTGAGAGTTTTCGCCCCGAAGAACGTTTTCCAATGATGAGCACTTTTAAAGTT
CTGCTATGTGGCGCGGTATTATCCCGTATTGACGCCGGGCAAGAGCAACTCGGTCGCCGCATACACTATT
CTCAGAATGACTTGGTTGAGTACTCACCAGTCACAGAAAAGCATCTTACGGATGGCATGACAGTAAGAGA
ATTATGCAGTGCTGCCATAACCATGAGTGATAACACTGCGGCCAACTTACTTCTGACAACGATCGGAGGA
CCGAAGGAGCTAACCGCTTTTTTGCACAACATGGGGGATCATGTAACTCGCCTTGATCGTTGGGAACCGG
AGCTGAATGAAGCCATACCAAACGACGAGCGTGACACCACGATGCCTGTAGCAATGGCAACAACGTTGCG
CAAACTATTAACTGGCGAACTACTTACTCTAGCTTCCCGGCAACAATTAATAGACTGGATGGAGGCGGAT
AAAGTTGCAGGACCACTTCTGCGCTCGGCCCTTCCGGCTGGCTGGTTTATTGCTGATAAATCTGGAGCCG
GTGAGCGTGGGTCTCGCGGTATCATTGCAGCACTGGGGCCAGATGGTAAGCCCTCCCGTATCGTAGTTAT
CTACACGACGGGGAGTCAGGCAACTATGGATGAACGAAATAGACAGATCGCTGAGATAGGTGCCTCACTG
ATTAAGCATTGGTAACTGTCAGACCAAGTTTACTCATATATACTTTAGATTGATTTAAAACTTCATTTTT
AATTTAAAAGGATCTAGGTGAAGATCCTTTTTGATAATCTCATGACCAAAATCCCTTAACGTGAGTTTTC
GTTCCACTGAGCGTCAGACCCCGTAGAAAAGATCAAAGGATCTTCTTGAGATCCTTTTTTTCTGCGCGTA
ATCTGCTGCTTGCAAACAAAAAAACCACCGCTACCAGCGGTGGTTTGTTTGCCGGATCAAGAGCTACCAA
CTCTTTTTCCGAAGGTAACTGGCTTCAGCAGAGCGCAGATACCAAATACTGTTCTTCTAGTGTAGCCGTA
GTTAGGCCACCACTTCAAGAACTCTGTAGCACCGCCTACATACCTCGCTCTGCTAATCCTGTTACCAGTG
GCTGCTGCCAGTGGCGATAAGTCGTGTCTTACCGGGTTGGACTCAAGACGATAGTTACCGGATAAGGCGC
AGCGGTCGGGCTGAACGGGGGGTTCGTGCACACAGCCCAGCTTGGAGCGAACGACCTACACCGAACTGAG
ATACCTACAGCGTGAGCTATGAGAAAGCGCCACGCTTCCCGAAGGGAGAAAGGCGGACAGGTATCCGGTA
AGCGGCAGGGTCGGAACAGGAGAGCGCACGAGGGAGCTTCCAGGGGGAAACGCCTGGTATCTTTATAGTC
CTGTCGGGTTTCGCCACCTCTGACTTGAGCGTCGATTTTTGTGATGCTCGTCAGGGGGGCGGAGCCTATG
GAAAAACGCCAGCAACGCGGCCTTTTTACGGTTCCTGGCCTTTTGCTGGCCTTTTGCTCACATGTTCTTT
CCTGCGTTATCCCCTGATTCTGTGGATAACCGTATTACCGCCTTTGAGTGAGCTGATACCGCTCGCCGCA
GCCGAACGACCGAGCGCAGCGAGTCAGTGAGCGAGGAAGCGGAAG
Features (pLannotate 1.2.2; 14 found; start..end, strand, type, name):
      2..94      +  CDS            lacI (fragment): lac repressor; lacI; The lac repressor binds to the lac operator to inhibit transcription in E. coli. This inhibition can be relieved by adding lactose or isopropyl-β-D-thiogalactopyranoside (IPTG).
    107..128     +  protein_bind   CAP binding site: CAP binding activates transcription in the presence of cAMP. E. coli catabolite activator protein
    143..173     +  promoter       lac promoter: promoter for the E. coli lac operon
    181..197     +  protein_bind   lac operator: The lac repressor binds to the lac operator to inhibit transcription in E. coli. This inhibition can be relieved by adding lactose or isopropyl-β-D-thiogalactopyranoside (IPTG). lac repressor encoded by lacI
    239..257     +  promoter       SP6 promoter: promoter for bacteriophage SP6 RNA polymerase
    337..570     +  CDS            upf3a (fragment): REN3A_DANRE - Experimental evidence at protein level: Swiss-Prot protein existence level 1. Involved in nonsense-mediated decay (NMD) of mRNAs containing premature stop codons by associating with the nuclear exon junction complex (EJC) and serving as link between the EJC core and NMD machinery. Recruits UPF2 at the cytoplasmic side of the nuclear envelope and the subsequent formation of an UPF1-UPF2-UPF3 surveillance complex (including UPF1 bound to release factors at the stalled ribosome) is believed to activate NMD. Binds spliced mRNA upstream of exon-exon junctions (By similarity). From Dan
    645..663     -  promoter       T7 promoter: promoter for bacteriophage T7 RNA polymerase
    666..823     +  CDS            lacZα (fragment): LacZα fragment of β-galactosidase; lacZ fragment
    827..1255    +  rep_origin     f1 ori (sequence partly withheld): f1 bacteriophage origin of replication; arrow indicates direction of (+) strand synthesis
   1268..1567    +  CDS            tnpA (fragment): TN5P_ECOLX - Also known as tnp. Experimental evidence at protein level: Swiss-Prot protein existence level 1. Mediates transposition of transposon Tn5 by a 'cut and paste' mechanism. First, the monomeric transposase binds the 19 bp inverted DNA repeats flanking the transposon. Then, dimerization of the DNA- bound transposase creates a synaptic DNA complex. After nicking of the first DNA strand, excision of the transposon proceeds through a series of intermediates. The transposase then mediates the insertion of the transposon at a new site by strand transfer. The activity of the wild- type tran
   1599..2390    +  CDS            neo: KKA2_KLEPN - Also known as kan, nptII. Experimental evidence at protein level: Swiss-Prot protein existence level 1. Resistance to kanamycin, neomycin, paromomycin, ribostamycin, butirosin and gentamicin B. From Klebsiella pneumoniae.
   2394..2410    +  promoter       AmpR promoter (fragment): bla
   2411..3271    +  CDS            AmpR: β-lactamase; bla; confers resistance to ampicillin, carbenicillin, and related antibiotics
   3442..4030    +  rep_origin     ori: high-copy-number ColE1/pMB1/pBR322/pUC origin of replication
