[The description below was written by a language model from this plasmid's Addgene catalogue record and pLannotate feature annotations shown in this document.]
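Description:
pCRII-TOPO-DrUPF3a_F is a 4.2 kb bacterial plasmid carrying a short fragment of the zebrafish (Danio rerio) upf3a gene. The catalogue lists the backbone as unknown, but the name and feature layout match a pCRII-TOPO-type PCR cloning vector. It replicates in E. coli from a ColE1/pUC-type origin. That origin is annotated as high copy, whereas the catalogue entry says low copy. An f1 origin is also present for single-stranded DNA production. Ampicillin is the listed selection, provided by the β-lactamase gene. The sequence also contains a complete neo (kanamycin/neomycin phosphotransferase) coding region, preceded by a remnant of Tn5 transposase sequence.

The insert is annotated as a roughly 230 bp partial upf3a coding segment, and the depositor notes that it derives from only part of a zebrafish cDNA reference sequence. UPF3a is a nonsense-mediated mRNA decay factor that links the exon junction complex to the UPF1–UPF2 surveillance machinery. The fragment sits in the cloning site that interrupts lacZα, downstream of the lac promoter, operator and CAP site. It is flanked by an SP6 promoter on one side and a T7 promoter facing inward on the other. This arrangement allows in vitro transcription of either strand of the insert.

Although the stated purpose is bacterial expression of DrUPF3a, the insert is too short to encode the full-length protein, and no tags or dedicated expression elements are annotated. The layout is more typical of a cloned gene fragment used as a sequencing or transcription template, such as for riboprobes, but the record does not state the actual use. The associated study concerns the requirement for NMD effectors in zebrafish embryonic development.
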