Addgene plasmid #146283: pCRII-TOPO-DrUPF3a_F
Purpose: Bacterial Expression of DrUPF3a
Depositing lab: Elisa Izaurralde. Depositing organization: Max Planck Institute for Developmental Biology. Publication: Nonsense-mediated mRNA decay effectors are essential for zebrafish embryonic development and survival. Wittkopp N, Huntzinger E, Weiler C, Saulière J, Schmidt S, Sonawane M, Izaurralde E. Mol Cell Biol. 2009 Jul . 29(13):3517-28. 10.1128/MCB.00177-09 PubMed 19414594.
Backbone
  Vector backbone: Unknown
  Vector type: Bacterial Expression
Growth in bacteria
  Bacterial resistance: Ampicillin, 100 μg/mL
  Growth temperature: 37°C
  Growth strain: DH5alpha
  Copy number: Low Copy
Gene/Insert
  Gene/Insert name: DrUPF3a
  Species: D. rerio (zebrafish)
  Entrez Gene: upf3a (a.k.a. si:dkey-21o13.6)
  Cloning method: Unknown
Terms and licenses: Academic/Nonprofit Terms; Industry Terms: Not Available to Industry
Depositor comments: Sequence based on parts of the sequence given by NCBI: BC095761.1 (211.....445) Plasmids from this collection were made available to the research community and donated after the lab closed. Please note that the sequence provided by the depositing laboratory may be theoretical/predicted or based on Sanger sequencing results. There may be discrepancies between sequencing results obtained by Addgene and the depositor sequence. If an Addgene verified sequence is not available, please contact before placing your order to request that our lab fully sequence the plasmid.
How to cite: pCRII-TOPO-DrUPF3a_F was a gift from Elisa Izaurralde (Addgene plasmid # 146283 ; http://n2t.net/addgene:146283 ; RRID:Addgene_146283)
